Addgene plasmid #219213: SFFV-MAFB-Brd 271
Purpose: Transcription factor MAFB with a specific barcode assigned.
Depositing lab: Filipe Pereira. Depositing organization: Center for Neuroscience and Cell Biology, University of Coimbra. Publication: A combinatorial transcription factor screening platform for immune cell reprogramming. Kurochkin I, Altman AR, Caiado I, Pertiga-Cabral D, Halitzki E, Minaeva M, Zimmermannova O, Henriques-Oliveira L, Klein D, Nair M, Oliveira D, Cajal LR, Knittel R, Feick C, Ringner M, Martin M, Cirovic B, Pires CF, Rosa FF, Sitnicka E, Theis FJ, Pereira CF. Cell Syst. 2026 Jan 21;17(1):101457. doi: 10.1016/j.cels.2025.101457. Epub 2026 Jan 14. PubMed 41539305.
Backbone
  Vector backbone: SFFV-MCS
  Backbone size w/o insert (bp): 6638
  Vector type: Lentiviral
Growth in bacteria
  Bacterial resistance: Ampicillin, 100 μg/mL
  Growth temperature: 37°C
  Growth strain: NEB Stable
  Copy number: High Copy
Gene/Insert
  Gene/Insert name: MAFB
  Species: H. sapiens (human)
  Insert size (bp): 972
  Entrez Gene: MAFB (a.k.a. DURS3, KRML, MCTO)
  Promoter: The spleen focus-forming virus (SFFV) promoter
  Cloning method: Restriction Enzyme; 5′ cloning site Bsp119I (not destroyed); 3′ cloning site BstHI (not destroyed)
Terms and licenses: Academic/Nonprofit Terms; Industry Terms: Not Available to Industry
Depositor comments: Barcode sequence cloned into XbaI restriction site. Design of plasmid is as follows: SFFV-[TF sequence]-WPRE-[Barcode sequence].
How to cite: SFFV-MAFB-Brd 271 was a gift from Filipe Pereira (Addgene plasmid # 219213 ; http://n2t.net/addgene:219213 ; RRID:Addgene_219213)
