[The description below was written by a language model from this plasmid's Addgene catalogue record and pLannotate feature annotations shown in this document.]
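Description:
SFFV-MAFB-Brd 271 is a lentiviral expression plasmid built on the SFFV-MCS backbone that carries the human transcription factor MAFB together with a construct-specific DNA barcode. It is propagated in E. coli as a high-copy plasmid through a ColE1/pUC-type origin and selected with ampicillin via the β-lactamase gene. The bacterial portion also retains pBluescript-derived remnants: an f1 origin, lacZα and lacI fragments, the lac promoter/operator, and T7 and T3 promoters. The viral portion has a third-generation, self-inactivating layout. An RSV promoter drives a truncated HIV-1 5' LTR, followed by the Ψ packaging signal with a short gag fragment, the Rev response element and the cPPT/CTS. The cassette ends in a ΔU3 3' LTR, with an SV40 polyadenylation signal and SV40 origin sequence downstream. Packaging functions are not encoded on the plasmid and would have to be supplied in trans to produce virus.

The payload is the MAFB coding sequence, inserted by restriction cloning between multiple-cloning-site remnants and expressed from the spleen focus-forming virus (SFFV) LTR promoter, which is strong in haematopoietic and many other mammalian cell types. A WPRE downstream of the coding sequence enhances transcript stability and expression. According to the depositor, the barcode was cloned into an XbaI site after the WPRE, giving the order SFFV–TF–WPRE–barcode. The barcode is not annotated as a feature, but this position would place it within the transcribed region upstream of the 3' LTR. No tags, fluorescent reporter or mammalian selection marker appear in the record. The plasmid belongs to a barcoded transcription factor collection for combinatorial screening in immune cell reprogramming, where the barcode serves to identify which factor was delivered to a cell.
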