Features (pLannotate 1.2.2; 29 found; start..end, strand, type, name):
     94..112     -  promoter       T7 promoter: promoter for bacteriophage T7 RNA polymerase
    120..275     +  CDS            lacZα (fragment): LacZα fragment of β-galactosidase; lacZ fragment
    280..708     +  rep_origin     f1 ori (sequence partly withheld): f1 bacteriophage origin of replication; arrow indicates direction of (+) strand synthesis
    761..865     +  promoter       AmpR promoter: bla
    866..1726    +  CDS            AmpR: β-lactamase; bla; confers resistance to ampicillin, carbenicillin, and related antibiotics
   1897..2485    +  rep_origin     ori: high-copy-number ColE1/pMB1/pBR322/pUC origin of replication
   2668..2760    +  CDS            lacI (fragment): lac repressor; lacI; The lac repressor binds to the lac operator to inhibit transcription in E. coli. This inhibition can be relieved by adding lactose or isopropyl-β-D-thiogalactopyranoside (IPTG).
   2773..2794    +  protein_bind   CAP binding site: CAP binding activates transcription in the presence of cAMP. E. coli catabolite activator protein
   2809..2839    +  promoter       lac promoter: promoter for the E. coli lac operon
   2847..2863    +  protein_bind   lac operator: The lac repressor binds to the lac operator to inhibit transcription in E. coli. This inhibition can be relieved by adding lactose or isopropyl-β-D-thiogalactopyranoside (IPTG). lac repressor encoded by lacI
   2908..2926    +  promoter       T3 promoter: promoter for bacteriophage T3 RNA polymerase
   2954..3180    +  promoter       RSV promoter: Rous sarcoma virus enhancer/promoter
   3181..3361    +  LTR            5' LTR (truncated): truncated 5' long terminal repeat (LTR) from HIV-1
   3408..3533    +  misc_feature   HIV-1 Ψ: packaging signal of human immunodeficiency virus type 1
   3517..3880    +  CDS            HIV-1 gag (fragment): gag protein from human immunodeficiency virus 1; gag
   4026..4259    +  misc_feature   RRE: The Rev response element (RRE) of HIV-1 allows for Rev-dependent mRNA export from the nucleus to the cytoplasm.
   4636..4736    +  CDS            Rev (fragment): human immunodeficiency virus 1 (HIV-1) Rev protein; rev; enhances nuclear export of unspliced and incompletely spliced viral mRNAs
   4755..4872    +  misc_feature   cPPT/CTS: central polypurine tract and central termination sequence of HIV-1
   4906..5307    +  promoter       SFFV promoter: spleen focus-forming virus long terminal repeat (LTR) promoter
   5317..5340    +  misc_feature   MCS (fragment): pBluescript multiple cloning site
   5365..6333    +  CDS            MAFB: MAFB_HUMAN - Also known as KRML. Experimental evidence at protein level: Swiss-Prot protein existence level 1. Acts as a transcriptional activator or repressor (PubMed:27181683). Plays a pivotal role in regulating lineage-specific hematopoiesis by repressing ETS1-mediated transcription of erythroid- specific genes in myeloid cells. Required for monocytic, macrophage, osteoclast, podocyte and islet beta cell differentiation. Involved in renal tubule survival and F4/80 maturation. Activates the insulin and glucagon promoters. Together with PAX6, transactivates weakly the glucagon gene promoter t
   6344..6369    +  misc_feature   MCS (fragment): pBluescript multiple cloning site
   6369..6428    +  CDS            S (fragment): HBSAG_WHV6 - Experimental evidence at transcript level: Swiss-Prot protein existence level 2. The middle envelope protein plays an important role in the budding of the virion. It is involved in the induction of budding in a nucleocapsid independent way. In this process the majority of envelope proteins bud to form subviral lipoprotein particles of 22 nm of diameter that do not contain a nucleocapsid (By similarity). From Woodchuck hepatitis B virus (isolate w64/pWS23) (WHV).
   6560..6963    +  misc_feature   WPRE: woodchuck hepatitis virus posttranscriptional regulatory element
   7021..7080    +  CDS            nef (fragment): NEF_HV1Z2 - Experimental evidence at protein level: Swiss-Prot protein existence level 1. Extracellular Nef protein targets CD4(+) T-lymphocytes for apoptosis by interacting with CXCR4 surface receptors. From Human immunodeficiency virus type 1 group M subtype D (isolate Z2/CDC-Z34) (HIV-1).
   7082..7315    +  LTR            3' LTR (ΔU3): self-inactivating 3' long terminal repeat (LTR) from HIV-1
   7387..7508    +  polyA_signal   SV40 poly(A) signal: SV40 polyadenylation signal
   7527..7548    +  rep_origin     SV40 ori (fragment): SV40 origin of replication
   7548..73      +  rep_origin     SV40 ori (across the origin): SV40 origin of replication
>Addgene plasmid #219213 | SFFV-MAFB-Brd 271 | addgene full sequence | sequence record 450456 | Addgene NGS Result
ATTTATGCAGAGGCCGAGGCCGCCTCGGCCTCTGAGCTATTCCAGAAGTAGTGAGGAGGCTTTTTTGGAG
GCCTAGGGACGTACCCAATTCGCCCTATAGTGAGTCGTATTACGCGCGCTCACTGGCCGTCGTTTTACAA
CGTCGTGACTGGGAAAACCCTGGCGTTACCCAACTTAATCGCCTTGCAGCACATCCCCCTTTCGCCAGCT
GGCGTAATAGCGAAGAGGCCCGCACCGATCGCCCTTCCCAACAGTTGCGCAGCCTGAATGGCGAATGGG
[124 nt withheld, positions 280-403]
C
[91 nt withheld, positions 405-495]
A
[49 nt withheld, positions 497-545]
CCTTTGACGTTGGAGTCCACGTTCTTT
[37 nt withheld, positions 573-609]
ACCCTATCTCGGTCTATTCTTTTGATTTATAAGGGATTTTGCCGATTTCGGCCTATTGGTTAAAAAATGA
GCTGATTTAACAAAAATTTAACGCGAATTTTAACAAAATATTAACGCTTACAATTTAGGTGGCACTTTTC
GGGGAAATGTGCGCGGAACCCCTATTTGTTTATTTTTCTAAATACATTCAAATATGTATCCGCTCATGAG
ACAATAACCCTGATAAATGCTTCAATAATATTGAAAAAGGAAGAGTATGAGTATTCAACATTTCCGTGTC
GCCCTTATTCCCTTTTTTGCGGCATTTTGCCTTCCTGTTTTTGCTCACCCAGAAACGCTGGTGAAAGTAA
AAGATGCTGAAGATCAGTTGGGTGCACGAGTGGGTTACATCGAACTGGATCTCAACAGCGGTAAGATCCT
TGAGAGTTTTCGCCCCGAAGAACGTTTTCCAATGATGAGCACTTTTAAAGTTCTGCTATGTGGCGCGGTA
TTATCCCGTATTGACGCCGGGCAAGAGCAACTCGGTCGCCGCATACACTATTCTCAGAATGACTTGGTTG
AGTACTCACCAGTCACAGAAAAGCATCTTACGGATGGCATGACAGTAAGAGAATTATGCAGTGCTGCCAT
AACCATGAGTGATAACACTGCGGCCAACTTACTTCTGACAACGATCGGAGGACCGAAGGAGCTAACCGCT
TTTTTGCACAACATGGGGGATCATGTAACTCGCCTTGATCGTTGGGAACCGGAGCTGAATGAAGCCATAC
CAAACGACGAGCGTGACACCACGATGCCTGTAGCAATGGCAACAACGTTGCGCAAACTATTAACTGGCGA
ACTACTTACTCTAGCTTCCCGGCAACAATTAATAGACTGGATGGAGGCGGATAAAGTTGCAGGACCACTT
CTGCGCTCGGCCCTTCCGGCTGGCTGGTTTATTGCTGATAAATCTGGAGCCGGTGAGCGTGGGTCTCGCG
GTATCATTGCAGCACTGGGGCCAGATGGTAAGCCCTCCCGTATCGTAGTTATCTACACGACGGGGAGTCA
GGCAACTATGGATGAACGAAATAGACAGATCGCTGAGATAGGTGCCTCACTGATTAAGCATTGGTAACTG
TCAGACCAAGTTTACTCATATATACTTTAGATTGATTTAAAACTTCATTTTTAATTTAAAAGGATCTAGG
TGAAGATCCTTTTTGATAATCTCATGACCAAAATCCCTTAACGTGAGTTTTCGTTCCACTGAGCGTCAGA
CCCCGTAGAAAAGATCAAAGGATCTTCTTGAGATCCTTTTTTTCTGCGCGTAATCTGCTGCTTGCAAACA
AAAAAACCACCGCTACCAGCGGTGGTTTGTTTGCCGGATCAAGAGCTACCAACTCTTTTTCCGAAGGTAA
CTGGCTTCAGCAGAGCGCAGATACCAAATACTGTTCTTCTAGTGTAGCCGTAGTTAGGCCACCACTTCAA
GAACTCTGTAGCACCGCCTACATACCTCGCTCTGCTAATCCTGTTACCAGTGGCTGCTGCCAGTGGCGAT
AAGTCGTGTCTTACCGGGTTGGACTCAAGACGATAGTTACCGGATAAGGCGCAGCGGTCGGGCTGAACGG
GGGGTTCGTGCACACAGCCCAGCTTGGAGCGAACGACCTACACCGAACTGAGATACCTACAGCGTGAGCT
ATGAGAAAGCGCCACGCTTCCCGAAGGGAGAAAGGCGGACAGGTATCCGGTAAGCGGCAGGGTCGGAACA
GGAGAGCGCACGAGGGAGCTTCCAGGGGGAAACGCCTGGTATCTTTATAGTCCTGTCGGGTTTCGCCACC
TCTGACTTGAGCGTCGATTTTTGTGATGCTCGTCAGGGGGGCGGAGCCTATGGAAAAACGCCAGCAACGC
GGCCTTTTTACGGTTCCTGGCCTTTTGCTGGCCTTTTGCTCACATGTTCTTTCCTGCGTTATCCCCTGAT
TCTGTGGATAACCGTATTACCGCCTTTGAGTGAGCTGATACCGCTCGCCGCAGCCGAACGACCGAGCGCA
GCGAGTCAGTGAGCGAGGAAGCGGAAGAGCGCCCAATACGCAAACCGCCTCTCCCCGCGCGTTGGCCGAT
TCATTAATGCAGCTGGCACGACAGGTTTCCCGACTGGAAAGCGGGCAGTGAGCGCAACGCAATTAATGTG
AGTTAGCTCACTCATTAGGCACCCCAGGCTTTACACTTTATGCTTCCGGCTCGTATGTTGTGTGGAATTG
TGAGCGGATAACAATTTCACACAGGAAACAGCTATGACCATGATTACGCCAAGCGCGCAATTAACCCTCA
CTAAAGGGAACAAAAGCTGGAGCTGCAAGCTTAATGTAGTCTTATGCAATACTCTTGTAGTCTTGCAACA
TGGTAACGATGAGTTAGCAACATGCCTTACAAGGAGAGAAAAAGCACCGTGCATGCCGATTGGTGGAAGT
AAGGTGGTACGATCGTGCCTTATTAGGAAGGCAACAGACGGGTCTGACATGGATTGGACGAACCACTGAA
TTGCCGCATTGCAGAGATATTGTATTTAAGTGCCTAGCTCGATACATAAACGGGTCTCTCTGGTTAGACC
AGATCTGAGCCTGGGAGCTCTCTGGCTAACTAGGGAACCCACTGCTTAAGCCTCAATAAAGCTTGCCTTG
AGTGCTTCAAGTAGTGTGTGCCCGTCTGTTGTGTGACTCTGGTAACTAGAGATCCCTCAGACCCTTTTAG
TCAGTGTGGAAAATCTCTAGCAGTGGCGCCCGAACAGGGACTTGAAAGCGAAAGGGAAACCAGAGGAGCT
CTCTCGACGCAGGACTCGGCTTGCTGAAGCGCGCACGGCAAGAGGCGAGGGGCGGCGACTGGTGAGTACG
CCAAAAATTTTGACTAGCGGAGGCTAGAAGGAGAGAGATGGGTGCGAGAGCGTCAGTATTAAGCGGGGGA
GAATTAGATCGCGATGGGAAAAAATTCGGTTAAGGCCAGGGGGAAAGAAAAAATATAAATTAAAACATAT
AGTATGGGCAAGCAGGGAGCTAGAACGATTCGCAGTTAATCCTGGCCTGTTAGAAACATCAGAAGGCTGT
AGACAAATACTGGGACAGCTACAACCATCCCTTCAGACAGGATCAGAAGAACTTAGATCATTATATAATA
CAGTAGCAACCCTCTATTGTGTGCATCAAAGGATAGAGATAAAAGACACCAAGGAAGCTTTAGACAAGAT
AGAGGAAGAGCAAAACAAAAGTAAGACCACCGCACAGCAAGCGGCCGCTGATCTTCAGACCTGGAGGAGG
AGATATGAGGGACAATTGGAGAAGTGAATTATATAAATATAAAGTAGTAAAAATTGAACCATTAGGAGTA
GCACCCACCAAGGCAAAGAGAAGAGTGGTGCAGAGAGAAAAAAGAGCAGTGGGAATAGGAGCTTTGTTCC
TTGGGTTCTTGGGAGCAGCAGGAAGCACTATGGGCGCAGCGTCAATGACGCTGACGGTACAGGCCAGACA
ATTATTGTCTGGTATAGTGCAGCAGCAGAACAATTTGCTGAGGGCTATTGAGGCGCAACAGCATCTGTTG
CAACTCACAGTCTGGGGCATCAAGCAGCTCCAGGCAAGAATCCTGGCTGTGGAAAGATACCTAAAGGATC
AACAGCTCCTGGGGATTTGGGGTTGCTCTGGAAAACTCATTTGCACCACTGCTGTGCCTTGGAATGCTAG
TTGGAGTAATAAATCTCTGGAACAGATTTGGAATCACACGACCTGGATGGAGTGGGACAGAGAAATTAAC
AATTACACAAGCTTAATACACTCCTTAATTGAAGAATCGCAAAACCAGCAAGAAAAGAATGAACAAGAAT
TATTGGAATTAGATAAATGGGCAAGTTTGTGGAATTGGTTTAACATAACAAATTGGCTGTGGTATATAAA
ATTATTCATAATGATAGTAGGAGGCTTGGTAGGTTTAAGAATAGTTTTTGCTGTACTTTCTATAGTGAAT
AGAGTTAGGCAGGGATATTCACCATTATCGTTTCAGACCCACCTCCCAACCCCGAGGGGACCCGACAGGC
CCGAAGGAATAGAAGAAGAAGGTGGAGAGAGAGACAGAGACAGATCCATTCGATTAGTGAACGGATCTCG
ACGGTATCGGTTAACTTTTAAAAGAAAAGGGGGGATTGGGGGGTACAGTGCAGGGGAAAGAATAGTAGAC
ATAATAGCAACAGACATACAAACTAAAGAATTACAAAAACAAATTACAAAAATTCAAAATTTTATCGATC
ACGAGACTAGCCTCGAGCTGGCTGCAGTAACGCCATTTTGCAAGGCATGGAAAAATACCAAACCAAGAAT
AGAGAAGTTCAGATCAAGGGCGGGTACATGAAAATAGCTAACGTTGGGCCAAACAGGATATCTGCGGTGA
GCAGTTTCGGCCCCGGCCCGGGGCCAAGAACAGATGGTCACCGCAGTTTCGGCCCCGGCCCGAGGCCAAG
AACAGATGGTCCCCAGATATGGCCCAACCCTCAGCAGTTTCTTAAGACCCATCAGATGTTTCCAGGCTCC
CCCAAGGACCTGAAATGACCCTGCGCCTTATTTGAATTAACCAATCAGCCTGCTTCTCGCTTCTGTTCGC
GCGCTTCTGCTTCCCGAGCTCTATAAAAGAGCTCACAACCCCTCACTCGGCGCGCCAGTCCTCCGACAGA
CTGAGTCGGCCGGTCGAATCAAGCTTATCGATACCGTCGACGGATCCGCTAGCCCGCGGTTCGAAATGGC
CGCGGAGCTGAGCATGGGGCCAGAGCTGCCCACCAGCCCGCTGGCCATGGAGTATGTCAACGACTTCGAC
CTGCTCAAGTTCGACGTGAAGAAGGAGCCACTGGGGCGCGCGGAGCGTCCGGGCAGGCCCTGCACACGCC
TGCAGCCAGCCGGCTCGGTGTCCTCCACACCGCTCAGCACTCCGTGTAGCTCCGTGCCCTCGTCGCCCAG
CTTCAGCCCGACCGAACAGAAGACACACCTCGAGGATCTGTACTGGATGGCGAGCAACTACCAGCAGATG
AACCCCGAGGCGCTCAACCTGACGCCCGAGGACGCGGTGGAAGCGCTCATCGGCTCGCACCCAGTGCCAC
AGCCGCTGCAAAGCTTCGACAGCTTTCGCGGCGCTCACCACCACCACCATCACCACCACCCTCACCCGCA
CCACGCGTACCCGGGCGCCGGCGTGGCCCACGACGAGCTGGGCCCGCACGCTCACCCGCACCATCACCAT
CATCACCAAGCGTCGCCGCCGCCGTCCAGCGCCGCTAGCCCGGCGCAACAGCTGCCCACTAGCCACCCCG
GGCCCGGGCCGCACGCGACGGCCTCGGCGACGGCGGCGGGCGGCAACGGCAGCGTGGAGGACCGCTTCTC
CGATGACCAGCTCGTGTCCATGTCCGTGCGCGAGCTGAACCGCCACCTGCGGGGCTTCACCAAGGACGAG
GTGATCCGCCTGAAGCAGAAGCGGCGGACCCTGAAGAACCGGGGCTACGCCCAGTCTTGCAGGTATAAAC
GCGTCCAGCAGAAGCACCACCTGGAGAATGAGAAGACGCAGCTCATTCAGCAGGTGGAGCAGCTTAAGCA
GGAGGTGTCCCGGCTGGCCCGCGAGAGAGACGCCTACAAGGTCAAGTGCGAGAAACTCGCCAACTCCGGC
TTCAGGGAGGCGGGCTCCACCAGCGACAGCCCCTCCTCTCCCGAGTTCTTTCTGTGAACCGGTCGGATCC
CCCGGGCTGCAGGAATTCGAGCATCTTACCGCCATTTATTCCCATATTTGTTCTGTTTTTCTTGATTTGG
GTATACATTTAAATGTTAATAAAACAAAATGGTGGGGCAATCATTTACATTTTTAGGGATATGTAATTAC
TAGTTCAGGTGTATTGCCACAAGACAAACATGTTAAGAAACTTTCCCGTTATTTACGCTCTGTTCCTGTT
AATCAACCTCTGGATTACAAAATTTGTGAAAGATTGACTGATATTCTTAACTATGTTGCTCCTTTTACGC
TGTGTGGATATGCTGCTTTAATGCCTCTGTATCATGCTATTGCTTCCCGTACGGCTTTCGTTTTCTCCTC
CTTGTATAAATCCTGGTTGCTGTCTCTTTATGAGGAGTTGTGGCCCGTTGTCCGTCAACGTGGCGTGGTG
TGCTCTGTGTTTGCTGACGCAACCCCCACTGGCTGGGGCATTGCCACCACCTGTCAACTCCTTTCTGGGA
CTTTCGCTTTCCCCCTCCCGATCGCCACGGCAGAACTCATCGCCGCCTGCCTTGCCCGCTGCTGGACAGG
GGCTAGGTTGCTGGGCACTGATAATTCCGTGGTGTTGTCGGGGAAGCTGACGTCCTTTGCAATTCGATAT
CAAGCTGTACCTTCTAGATGTACACTGCCATGAGCGCTTCTAGACCAATGACTTACAAGGCAGCTGTAGA
TCTTAGCCACTTTTTAAAAGAAAAGGGGGGACTGGAAGGGCTAATTCACTCCCAACGAAGACAAGATCTG
CTTTTTGCTTGTACTGGGTCTCTCTGGTTAGACCAGATCTGAGCCTGGGAGCTCTCTGGCTAACTAGGGA
ACCCACTGCTTAAGCCTCAATAAAGCTTGCCTTGAGTGCTTCAAGTAGTGTGTGCCCGTCTGTTGTGTGA
CTCTGGTAACTAGAGATCCCTCAGACCCTTTTAGTCAGTGTGGAAAATCTCTAGCAGTAGTAGTTCATGT
CATCTTATTATTCAGTATTTATAACTTGCAAAGAAATGAATATCAGAGAGTGAGAGGAACTTGTTTATTG
CAGCTTATAATGGTTACAAATAAAGCAATAGCATCACAAATTTCACAAATAAAGCATTTTTTTCACTGCA
TTCTAGTTGTGGTTTGTCCAAACTCATCAATGTATCTTATCATGTCTGGCTCTAGCTATCCCGCCCCTAA
CTCCGCCCATCCCGCCCCTAACTCCGCCCAGTTCCGCCCATTCTCCGCCCCATGGCTGACTAATTTTTTT
T
